>Addgene plasmid #211511 | 6xHis-SNAP-PI(3,4)P2 Probe | addgene full sequence | sequence record 419697 | Addgene NGS Result
TGGCGAATGGG
[124 nt withheld, positions 12-135]
C
[91 nt withheld, positions 137-227]
A
[49 nt withheld, positions 229-277]
CCTTTGACGTTGGAGTCCACGTTCTTT
[37 nt withheld, positions 305-341]
ACCCTATCTCGGTCTATTCTTTTGATTTATAAGGGATTTTGCCGATTTCGGCCTATTGGTTAAAAAATGA
GCTGATTTAACAAAAATTTAACGCGAATTTTAACAAAATATTAACGCTTACAATTTAGGTGGCACTTTTC
GGGGAAATGTGCGCGGAACCCCTATTTGTTTATTTTTCTAAATACATTCAAATATGTATCCGCTCATGAA
TTAATTCTTAGAAAAACTCATCGAGCATCAAATGAAACTGCAATTTATTCATATCAGGATTATCAATACC
ATATTTTTGAAAAAGCCGTTTCTGTAATGAAGGAGAAAACTCACCGAGGCAGTTCCATAGGATGGCAAGA
TCCTGGTATCGGTCTGCGATTCCGACTCGTCCAACATCAATACAACCTATTAATTTCCCCTCGTCAAAAA
TAAGGTTATCAAGTGAGAAATCACCATGAGTGACGACTGAATCCGGTGAGAATGGCAAAAGTTTATGCAT
TTCTTTCCAGACTTGTTCAACAGGCCAGCCATTACGCTCGTCATCAAAATCACTCGCATCAACCAAACCG
TTATTCATTCGTGATTGCGCCTGAGCGAGACGAAATACGCGATCGCTGTTAAAAGGACAATTACAAACAG
GAATCGAATGCAACCGGCGCAGGAACACTGCCAGCGCATCAACAATATTTTCACCTGAATCAGGATATTC
TTCTAATACCTGGAATGCTGTTTTCCCGGGGATCGCAGTGGTGAGTAACCATGCATCATCAGGAGTACGG
ATAAAATGCTTGATGGTCGGAAGAGGCATAAATTCCGTCAGCCAGTTTAGTCTGACCATCTCATCTGTAA
CATCATTGGCAACGCTACCTTTGCCATGTTTCAGAAACAACTCTGGCGCATCGGGCTTCCCATACAATCG
ATAGATTGTCGCACCTGATTGCCCGACATTATCGCGAGCCCATTTATACCCATATAAATCAGCATCCATG
TTGGAATTTAATCGCGGCCTAGAGCAAGACGTTTCCCGTTGAATATGGCTCATAACACCCCTTGTATTAC
TGTTTATGTAAGCAGACAGTTTTATTGTTCATGACCAAAATCCCTTAACGTGAGTTTTCGTTCCACTGAG
CGTCAGACCCCGTAGAAAAGATCAAAGGATCTTCTTGAGATCCTTTTTTTCTGCGCGTAATCTGCTGCTT
GCAAACAAAAAAACCACCGCTACCAGCGGTGGTTTGTTTGCCGGATCAAGAGCTACCAACTCTTTTTCCG
AAGGTAACTGGCTTCAGCAGAGCGCAGATACCAAATACTGTCCTTCTAGTGTAGCCGTAGTTAGGCCACC
ACTTCAAGAACTCTGTAGCACCGCCTACATACCTCGCTCTGCTAATCCTGTTACCAGTGGCTGCTGCCAG
TGGCGATAAGTCGTGTCTTACCGGGTTGGACTCAAGACGATAGTTACCGGATAAGGCGCAGCGGTCGGGC
TGAACGGGGGGTTCGTGCACACAGCCCAGCTTGGAGCGAACGACCTACACCGAACTGAGATACCTACAGC
GTGAGCTATGAGAAAGCGCCACGCTTCCCGAAGGGAGAAAGGCGGACAGGTATCCGGTAAGCGGCAGGGT
CGGAACAGGAGAGCGCACGAGGGAGCTTCCAGGGGGAAACGCCTGGTATCTTTATAGTCCTGTCGGGTTT
CGCCACCTCTGACTTGAGCGTCGATTTTTGTGATGCTCGTCAGGGGGGCGGAGCCTATGGAAAAACGCCA
GCAACGCGGCCTTTTTACGGTTCCTGGCCTTTTGCTGGCCTTTTGCTCACATGTTCTTTCCTGCGTTATC
CCCTGATTCTGTGGATAACCGTATTACCGCCTTTGAGTGAGCTGATACCGCTCGCCGCAGCCGAACGACC
GAGCGCAGCGAGTCAGTGAGCGAGGAAGCGGAAGAGCGCCTGATGCGGTATTTTCTCCTTACGCATCTGT
GCGGTATTTCACACCGCAATGGTGCACTCTCAGTACAATCTGCTCTGATGCCGCATAGTTAAGCCAGTAT
ACACTCCGCTATCGCTACGTGACTGGGTCATGGCTGCGCCCCGACACCCGCCAACACCCGCTGACGCGCC
CTGACGGGCTTGTCTGCTCCCGGCATCCGCTTACAGACAAGCTGTGACCGTCTCCGGGAGCTGCATGTGT
CAGAGGTTTTCACCGTCATCACCGAAACGCGCGAGGCAGCTGCGGTAAAGCTCATCAGCGTGGTCGTGAA
GCGATTCACAGATGTCTGCCTGTTCATCCGCGTCCAGCTCGTTGAGTTTCTCCAGAAGCGTTAATGTCTG
GCTTCTGATAAAGCGGGCCATGTTAAGGGCGGTTTTTTCCTGTTTGGTCACTGATGCCTCCGTGTAAGGG
GGATTTCTGTTCATGGGGGTAATGATACCGATGAAACGAGAGAGGATGCTCACGATACGGGTTACTGATG
ATGAACATGCCCGGTTACTGGAACGTTGTGAGGGTAAACAACTGGCGGTATGGATGCGGCGGGACCAGAG
AAAAATCACTCAGGGTCAATGCCAGCGCTTCGTTAATACAGATGTAGGTGTTCCACAGGGTAGCCAGCAG
CATCCTGCGATGCAGATCCGGAACATAATGGTGCAGGGCGCTGACTTCCGCGTTTCCAGACTTTACGAAA
CACGGAAACCGAAGACCATTCATGTTGTTGCTCAGGTCGCAGACGTTTTGCAGCAGCAGTCGCTTCACGT
TCGCTCGCGTATCGGTGATTCATTCTGCTAACCAGTAAGGCAACCCCGCCAGCCTAGCCGGGTCCTCAAC
GACAGGAGCACGATCATGCGCACCCGTGGGGCCGCCATGCCGGCGATAATGGCCTGCTTCTCGCCGAAAC
GTTTGGTGGCGGGACCAGTGACGAAGGCTTGAGCGAGGGCGTGCAAGATTCCGAATACCGCAAGCGACAG
GCCGATCATCGTCGCGCTCCAGCGAAAGCGGTCCTCGCCGAAAATGACCCAGAGCGCTGCCGGCACCTGT
CCTACGAGTTGCATGATAAAGAAGACAGTCATAAGTGCGGCGACGATAGTCATGCCCCGCGCCCACCGGA
AGGAGCTGACTGGGTTGAAGGCTCTCAAGGGCATCGGTCGAGATCCCGGTGCCTAATGAGTGAGCTAACT
TACATTAATTGCGTTGCGCTCACTGCCCGCTTTCCAGTCGGGAAACCTGTCGTGCCAGCTGCATTAATGA
ATCGGCCAACGCGCGGGGAGAGGCGGTTTGCGTATTGGGCGCCAGGGTGGTTTTTCTTTTCACCAGTGAG
ACGGGCAACAGCTGATTGCCCTTCACCGCCTGGCCCTGAGAGAGTTGCAGCAAGCGGTCCACGCTGGTTT
GCCCCAGCAGGCGAAAATCCTGTTTGATGGTGGTTAACGGCGGGATATAACATGAGCTGTCTTCGGTATC
GTCGTATCCCACTACCGAGATATCCGCACCAACGCGCAGCCCGGACTCGGTAATGGCGCGCATTGCGCCC
AGCGCCATCTGATCGTTGGCAACCAGCATCGCAGTGGGAACGATGCCCTCATTCAGCATTTGCATGGTTT
GTTGAAAACCGGACATGGCACTCCAGTCGCCTTCCCGTTCCGCTATCGGCTGAATTTGATTGCGAGTGAG
ATATTTATGCCAGCCAGCCAGACGCAGACGCGCCGAGACAGAACTTAATGGGCCCGCTAACAGCGCGATT
TGCTGGTGACCCAATGCGACCAGATGCTCCACGCCCAGTCGCGTACCGTCTTCATGGGAGAAAATAATAC
TGTTGATGGGTGTCTGGTCAGAGACATCAAGAAATAACGCCGGAACATTAGTGCAGGCAGCTTCCACAGC
AATGGCATCCTGGTCATCCAGCGGATAGTTAATGATCAGCCCACTGACGCGTTGCGCGAGAAGATTGTGC
ACCGCCGCTTTACAGGCTTCGACGCCGCTTCGTTCTACCATCGACACCACCACGCTGGCACCCAGTTGAT
CGGCGCGAGATTTAATCGCCGCGACAATTTGCGACGGCGCGTGCAGGGCCAGACTGGAGGTGGCAACGCC
AATCAGCAACGACTGTTTGCCCGCCAGTTGTTGTGCCACGCGGTTGGGAATGTAATTCAGCTCCGCCATC
GCCGCTTCCACTTTTTCCCGCGTTTTCGCAGAAACGTGGCTGGCCTGGTTCACCACGCGGGAAACGGTCT
GATAAGAGACACCGGCATACTCTGCGACATCGTATAACGTTACTGGTTTCACATTCACCACCCTGAATTG
ACTCTCTTCCGGGCGCTATCATGCCATACCGCGAAAGGTTTTGCGCCATTCGATGGTGTCCGGGATCTCG
ACGCTCTCCCTTATGCGACTCCTGCATTAGGAAGCAGCCCAGTAGTAGGTTGAGGCCGTTGAGCACCGCC
GCCGCAAGGAATGGTGCATGCAAGGAGATGGCGCCCAACAGTCCCCCGGCCACGGGGCCTGCCACCATAC
CCACGCCGAAACAAGCGCTCATGAGCCCGAAGTGGCGAGCCCGATCTTCCCCATCGGTGATGTCGGCGAT
ATAGGCGCCAGCAACCGCACCTGTGGCGCCGGTGATGCCGGCCACGATGCGTCCGGCGTAGAGGATCGAG
ATCTCGATCCCGCGAAATTAATACGACTCACTATAGGGGAATTGTGAGCGGATAACAATTCCCCTCTAGA
AATAATTTTGTTTAACTTTAAGAAGGAGATATATCCATGGGCAGCAGCCATCACCACCACCATCATAGTT
CGGGCCGTTTGGAGGTGTTATTTCAGGGCCCTATGGACAAAGATTGCGAAATGAAGCGTACAACTCTGGA
TTCGCCATTGGGAAAACTGGAGCTTTCGGGATGTGAACAAGGTTTACATCGCATCATTTTCTTAGGTAAA
GGGACGTCCGCCGCCGATGCGGTAGAGGTACCCGCCCCGGCCGCTGTGCTGGGTGGACCAGAACCTCTGA
TGCAGGCTACTGCATGGCTGAATGCATACTTTCACCAGCCAGAGGCCATTGAAGAGTTTCCTGTGCCCGC
GCTGCATCACCCTGTGTTCCAACAAGAATCGTTCACCCGCCAAGTCTTATGGAAACTGTTGAAGGTTGTC
AAATTTGGCGAAGTTATCTCGTACTCCCATCTTGCCGCCCTTGCTGGTAATCCCGCAGCAACCGCTGCAG
TAAAGACTGCCCTTTCGGGGAACCCGGTCCCCATTCTTATTCCCTGCCATCGCGTCGTACAGGGTGATCT
GGACGTTGGGGGTTACGAAGGGGGTTTGGCTGTGAAGGAGTGGTTATTAGCGCACGAGGGGCATCGTCTT
GGTAAACCTGGTTTAGGTGGCTCAGCAGGCTCGGCAGCAGGAAGTGGCGCGGCCGCATCTACATGGAAGA
TGAGCAGTCGCAATAACCTTAAACGTTCGCAGTCTCACCTTCCATATTTCACCCCCAAACCGCCCCAGGA
CTCCGCTGTAATCAAGGCCGGTTATTGTGTAAAGCAGGGCGCCGTGATGAAGAATTGGAAACGCCGCTAC
TTTCAACTTGATGAGAATACAATCGGTTACTTCAAATCCGAACTGGAGAAAGAGCCGCTGCGTGTGATTC
CTTTAAAAGAGGTCCATAAGGTGCAAGAGTGCAAGCAATCTGATATCATGATGCGTGACAATTTATTTGA
AATTGTTACCACTTCGCGCACATTTTACGTACAAGCTGACTCACCGGAGGAAATGCATTCATGGATTAAA
GCGGTGTCGGGGGCCATCGTCGCACAACGCGGGCCAGGTCGTAGCGCTTCATCCGAACATCCCCCGGGCC
CAAGCGAGTCGAAACACGCGTTCCGCCCAACAAACGCAGCTACGGCCACGTCGCATAGTACTGCGTCTCG
TGGAGGTTCCGGAGGATCCGGTGGACGTAATAATTTGAAGCGCAGTCAATCCCACTTGCCCTATTTCACT
CCCAAACCACCACAAGACAGTGCAGTCATTAAGGCAGGATACTGCGTGAAACAGGGTGCCGTCATGAAGA
ACTGGAAGCGCCGTTATTTTCAATTGGACGAGAATACTATTGGCTATTTCAAATCAGAGTTAGAAAAGGA
GCCCTTACGCGTGATCCCCTTGAAAGAGGTTCATAAGGTGCAGGAGTGCAAACAAAGCGACATTATGATG
CGCGATAATTTATTTGAAATTGTGACCACATCCCGTACGTTCTATGTGCAAGCGGACTCACCGGAGGAAA
TGCACTCATGGATCAAGGCGGTGTCTGGGGCAATTGTGGCACAACGTGGGCCGGGCCGTTCCGCGAGTTC
AGAGCATCCTCCAGGACCTAGTGAGTCGAAGCACGCCTTCCGCCCAACGAACGCTGCGACTGCTACGAGC
CATTCCACTGCATCGCGCGGCGGTTCGGGTGGGTCAGGAGGTCGCAACAACTTAAAGCGCAGCCAGAGCC
ACCTTCCTTACTTCACACCCAAGCCACCTCAAGATTCTGCGGTCATTAAGGCGGGATATTGCGTAAAGCA
GGGGGCAGTCATGAAAAATTGGAAACGCCGTTACTTCCAACTGGATGAGAACACGATTGGCTACTTTAAG
TCGGAGCTGGAAAAAGAGCCACTTCGCGTGATTCCCCTTAAAGAAGTCCACAAAGTACAAGAGTGCAAGC
AGTCAGACATTATGATGCGTGACAACTTGTTCGAAATCGTGACGACCAGTCGTACATTCTACGTTCAGGC
CGATAGCCCAGAAGAGATGCACTCCTGGATTAAGGCGGTCAGTGGAGCGATCGTTGCGCAGCGCGGCCCG
GGACGTTCCGCCTCCAGCGAGCATCCCCCGGGCCCCAGCGAATCAAAGCATGCTTTTCGCCCCACTAACG
CAGCTACCGCAACCTCGTGAGGCGCGCCGTAATAGAAGCTTGAGTATTCTATAGTGTCACCTAAATCCCA
GCTTGATCCGGCTGCTAACAAAGCCCGAAAGGAAGCTGAGTTGGCTGCTGCCACCGCTGAGCAATAACTA
GCATAACCCCTTGGGGCCTCTAAACGGGTCTTGAGGGGTTTTTTGCTGAAAGGAGGAACTATATCCGGAT
Features (pLannotate 1.2.2; 22 found; start..end, strand, type, name):
     12..440     +  rep_origin     f1 ori (sequence partly withheld): f1 bacteriophage origin of replication; arrow indicates direction of (+) strand synthesis
    493..550     +  promoter       AmpR promoter (fragment): bla
    559..1374    -  CDS            KanR: aminoglycoside phosphotransferase; aph(3')-Ia; confers resistance to kanamycin in bacteria or G418 (Geneticin®) in eukaryotes
   1496..2084    +  rep_origin     ori: high-copy-number ColE1/pMB1/pBR322/pUC origin of replication
   2270..2409    -  misc_feature   bom: basis of mobility region from pBR322
   2511..2702    -  CDS            rop: Rop protein, which maintains plasmids at low copy number; rop
   2719..3099    +  CDS            YPB1_ECOLX: Protein predicted: Swiss-Prot protein existence level 4. From Escherichia coli.
   3171..3462    -  CDS            TcR (fragment): tetracycline efflux protein; tet; confers resistance to tetracycline
   3477..3498    -  protein_bind   CAP binding site: CAP binding activates transcription in the presence of cAMP. E. coli catabolite activator protein
   3511..4593    -  CDS            lacI: lac repressor; lacI; The lac repressor binds to the lac operator to inhibit transcription in E. coli. This inhibition can be relieved by adding lactose or isopropyl-β-D-thiogalactopyranoside (IPTG).
   4594..4671    -  promoter       lacI promoter: lacI
   4679..4958    -  CDS            TcR (fragment): tetracycline efflux protein; tet; confers resistance to tetracycline
   4980..4998    +  promoter       T7 promoter: promoter for bacteriophage T7 RNA polymerase
   4999..5023    +  protein_bind   lac operator: The lac repressor binds to the lac operator to inhibit transcription in E. coli. This inhibition can be relieved by adding lactose or isopropyl-β-D-thiogalactopyranoside (IPTG). lac repressor encoded by lacI
   5038..5060    +  RBS            RBS: efficient ribosome binding site from bacteriophage T7 gene 10 (Olins and Rangwala, 1989)
   5134..5724    +  CDS            MGMT: MGMT_HUMAN - Experimental evidence at protein level: Swiss-Prot protein existence level 1. Involved in the cellular defense against the biological effects of O6-methylguanine (O6-MeG) and O4-methylthymine (O4-MeT) in DNA. Repairs the methylated nucleobase in DNA by stoichiometrically transferring the methyl group to a cysteine residue in the enzyme. This is a suicide reaction: the enzyme is irreversibly inactivated. From Homo sapiens (Human).
   5740..6231    +  CDS            PLEKHA1 (fragment): PKHA1_HUMAN - Also known as TAPP1. Experimental evidence at protein level: Swiss-Prot protein existence level 1. Binds specifically to phosphatidylinositol 3,4-diphosphate (PtdIns3,4P2), but not to other phosphoinositides. May recruit other proteins to the plasma membrane. From Homo sapiens (Human).
   6247..6738    +  CDS            PLEKHA1 (fragment): PKHA1_HUMAN - Also known as TAPP1. Experimental evidence at protein level: Swiss-Prot protein existence level 1. Binds specifically to phosphatidylinositol 3,4-diphosphate (PtdIns3,4P2), but not to other phosphoinositides. May recruit other proteins to the plasma membrane. From Homo sapiens (Human).
   6754..7218    +  CDS            PLEKHA1 (fragment): PKHA1_HUMAN - Also known as TAPP1. Experimental evidence at protein level: Swiss-Prot protein existence level 1. Binds specifically to phosphatidylinositol 3,4-diphosphate (PtdIns3,4P2), but not to other phosphoinositides. May recruit other proteins to the plasma membrane. From Homo sapiens (Human).
   7249..7267    -  promoter       SP6 promoter: promoter for bacteriophage SP6 RNA polymerase
   7282..7331    +  CDS            SET1 (fragment): solubility-enhancement tag derived from T7 phage gene 10B
   7339..7386    +  terminator     T7 terminator: transcription terminator for bacteriophage T7 RNA polymerase
