[The description below was written by a language model from this plasmid's Addgene catalogue record and pLannotate feature annotations shown in this document.]
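Description:
6xHis-SNAP-PI(3,4)P2 Probe is a bacterial expression plasmid built on the pET-28a(+) backbone for producing a recombinant lipid biosensor in E. coli. It is maintained through a ColE1/pBR322-type origin accompanied by the rop gene and the bom region, consistent with the low copy number listed in the record, and is selected with kanamycin via the aph(3')-Ia resistance gene. An f1 phage origin is also present. The sequenced plasmid is about 7.4 kb. The automated annotation also flags short tetracycline-resistance fragments, an SP6 promoter and a small tag-like fragment near the terminator. These appear to be backbone or cloning remnants rather than functional parts of the design.

Expression is driven by the standard pET arrangement: a T7 promoter followed by a lac operator and the T7 gene 10 ribosome binding site, with a T7 terminator downstream and a plasmid-borne lacI gene supplying repressor. Transcription therefore requires a host providing T7 RNA polymerase and is induced with IPTG. The open reading frame encodes an N-terminal 6xHis tag for affinity purification and a SNAP-tag (annotated as human MGMT, from which SNAP is derived), which allows covalent labelling with benzylguanine-linked fluorophores. This is followed by three tandem copies of the C-terminal PH domain of human TAPP1 (PLEKHA1), a domain that binds phosphatidylinositol-3,4-bisphosphate specifically; tripling it presumably raises avidity for the lipid. The depositor notes a deletion of the last six C-terminal residues of the insert, consistent with the shorter third repeat in the annotation, and this is not known to affect function. The purified, dye-labelled protein is intended as a probe for detecting PI(3,4)P2, including multiplex and super-resolution imaging of phosphoinositides.
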