Addgene plasmid #211511: 6xHis-SNAP-PI(3,4)P2 Probe
Purpose: For expression of recombinant biosensor for detection of Phosphatidylinositol-3,4-Bisphosphate (PI(3,4)P2) from bacteria
Depositing lab: Hannes Maib & David Murray. Depositing organization: University of Dundee. Publication: Recombinant biosensors for multiplex and super-resolution imaging of phosphoinositides. Maib H, Adarska P, Hunton R, Vines JH, Strutt D, Bottanelli F, Murray DH. J Cell Biol. 2024 Jun 3;223(6):e202310095. doi: 10.1083/jcb.202310095. Epub 2024 Apr 5. PubMed 38578646.
Backbone
  Vector backbone: pET-28 a (+)
  Vector type: Bacterial Expression
Growth in bacteria
  Bacterial resistance: Kanamycin, 50 μg/mL
  Growth temperature: 37°C
  Growth strain: DH5alpha
  Copy number: Low Copy
Gene/Insert
  Gene/Insert name: TAPP1 cPHx3 (alt name: The biosensor for PI(3,4)P2 is the triple repeat of the C-terminal PH domain from TAPP1 (Goulden et al., 2019))
  Species: H. sapiens (human)
  Tag / fusion protein: 6xhis-SNAP (N terminal on insert)
  Cloning method: Restriction Enzyme; 5′ cloning site Unknown (unknown if destroyed)
Terms and licenses: Academic/Nonprofit Terms; Industry Terms: Not Available to Industry
Depositor comments: The biosensor for PI(3,4)P2 is the triple repeat of the C-terminal PH domain from TAPP1 (Goulden et al., 2019). Please visit https://www.biorxiv.org/content/10.1101/2023.10.18.562882v1 for bioRxiv preprint. Please note: This plasmid contains a deletion removing the six C-terminal amino acids from the 6xHis-SNAP-PI(3,4)P2 Probe insert. This deletion is not known to affect plasmid function.
How to cite: 6xHis-SNAP-PI(3,4)P2 Probe was a gift from Hannes Maib & David Murray (Addgene plasmid # 211511 ; http://n2t.net/addgene:211511 ; RRID:Addgene_211511)
